>Addgene plasmid #116591 | pHAGE-PIK3R1-G353R | addgene full sequence | sequence record 250635 | Addgene NGS Result
AAGCTTCTTGAAGACAAACAACGTCTGTAGCGACCCTTTGCAGGCAGCGGAACCCCCCACCTGGCGACAG
GTGCCTCTGCGGCCAAAAGCCACGTGTATAAGATACACCTGCAAAGGCGGCACAACCCCAGTGCCACGTT
GTGAGTTGGATAGTTGTGGAAAGAGTCAAATGGCTCTCCTCAAGCGTATTCAACAAGGGGCTGAAGGATG
CCCAGAAGGTACCCCATTGTATGGGATCTGATCTGGGGCCTCGGTGCACATGCTTTACATGTGTTTAGTC
GAGGTTAAAAAAACGTCTAGGCCCCCCGAACCACGGGGACGTGGTTTTCCTTTGAAAAACACGATGATAA
TATGGCCACACATATGGTGAGCAAGGGCGAGGAGCTGTTCACCGGGGTGGTGCCCATCCTGGTCGAGCTG
GACGGCGACGTAAACGGCCACAAGTTCAGCGTGTCCGGCGAGGGCGAGGGCGATGCCACCTACGGCAAGC
TGACCCTGAAGTTCATCTGCACCACCGGCAAGCTGCCCGTGCCCTGGCCCACCCTCGTGACCACCCTGAC
CTACGGCGTGCAGTGCTTCAGCCGCTACCCCGACCACATGAAGCAGCACGACTTCTTCAAGTCCGCCATG
CCCGAAGGCTACGTCCAGGAGCGCACCATCTTCTTCAAGGACGACGGCAACTACAAGACCCGCGCCGAGG
TGAAGTTCGAGGGCGACACCCTGGTGAACCGCATCGAGCTGAAGGGCATCGACTTCAAGGAGGACGGCAA
CATCCTGGGGCACAAGCTGGAGTACAACTACAACAGCCACAACGTCTATATCATGGCCGACAAGCAGAAG
AACGGCATCAAGGTGAACTTCAAGATCCGCCACAACATCGAGGACGGCAGCGTGCAGCTCGCCGACCACT
ACCAGCAGAACACCCCCATCGGCGACGGCCCCGTGCTGCTGCCCGACAACCACTACCTGAGCACCCAGTC
CGCCCTGAGCAAAGACCCCAACGAGAAGCGCGATCACATGGTCCTGCTGGAGTTCGTGACCGCCGCCGGG
ATCACTCTCGGCATGGACGAGCTGTACAAGTAAATCGATAGATCCTAATCAACCTCTGGATTACAAAATT
TGTGAAAGATTGACTGGTATTCTTAACTATGTTGCTCCTTTTACGCTATGTGGATACGCTGCTTTAATGC
CTTTGTATCATGCTATTGCTTCCCGTATGGCTTTCATTTTCTCCTCCTTGTATAAATCCTGGTTGCTGTC
TCTTTATGAGGAGTTGTGGCCCGTTGTCAGGCAACGTGGCGTGGTGTGCACTGTGTTTGCTGACGCAACC
CCCACTGGTTGGGGCATTGCCACCACCTGTCAGCTCCTTTCCGGGACTTTCGCTTTCCCCCTCCCTATTG
CCACGGCGGAACTCATCGCCGCCTGCCTTGCCCGCTGCTGGACAGGGGCTCGGCTGTTGGGCACTGACAA
TTCCGTGGTGTTGTCGGGGAAATCATCGTCCTTTCCTTGGCTGCTCGCCTGTGTTGCCACCTGGATTCTG
CGCGGGACGTCCTTCTGCTACGTCCCTTCGGCCCTCAATCCAGCGGACCTTCCTTCCCGCGGCCTGCTGC
CGGCTCTGCGGCCTCTTCCGCGTCTTCGCCTTCGCCCTCAGACGAGTCGGATCTCCCTTTGGGCCGCCTC
CCCGCCTGAGATCCTTTAAGACCAATGACTTACAAGGCAGCTGTAGATCTTAGCCACTTTTTAAAAGAAA
AGGGGGGACTGGAAGGGCTAATTCACTCCCAACGAAGACAAGATCTGCTTTTTGCTTGTACTGGGTCTCT
CTGGTTAGACCAGATCTGAGCCTGGGAGCTCTCTGGCTAACTAGGGAACCCACTGCTTAAGCCTCAATAA
AGCTTGCCTTGAGTGCTTCAAGTAGTGTGTGCCCGTCTGTTGTGTGACTCTGGTAACTAGAGATCCCTCA
GACCCTTTTAGTCAGTGTGGAAAATCTCTAGCAGTAGTAGTTCATGTCATCTTATTATTCAGTATTTATA
ACTTGCAAAGAAATGAATATCAGAGAGTGAGAGGCCCGGGTTAATTAAGGAAAGGGCTAGATCATTCTTG
AAGACGAAAGGGCCTCGTGATACGCCTATTTTTATAGGTTAATGTCATGATAATAATGGTTTCTTAGACG
TCAGGTGGCACTTTTCGGGGAAATGTGCGCGGAACCCCTATTTGTTTATTTTTCTAAATACATTCAAATA
TGTATCCGCTCATGAGACAATAACCCTGATAAATGCTTCAATAATATTGAAAAAGGAAGAGTATGAGTAT
TCAACATTTCCGTGTCGCCCTTATTCCCTTTTTTGCGGCATTTTGCCTTCCTGTTTTTGCTCACCCAGAA
ACGCTGGTGAAAGTAAAAGATGCTGAAGATCAGTTGGGTGCACGAGTGGGTTACATCGAACTGGATCTCA
ACAGCGGTAAGATCCTTGAGAGTTTTCGCCCCGAAGAACGTTTTCCAATGATGAGCACTTTTAAAGTTCT
GCTATGTGGCGCGGTATTATCCCGTGTTGACGCCGGGCAAGAGCAACTCGGTCGCCGCATACACTATTCT
CAGAATGACTTGGTTGAGTACTCACCAGTCACAGAAAAGCATCTTACGGATGGCATGACAGTAAGAGAAT
TATGCAGTGCTGCCATAACCATGAGTGATAACACTGCGGCCAACTTACTTCTGACAACGATCGGAGGACC
GAAGGAGCTAACCGCTTTTTTGCACAACATGGGGGATCATGTAACTCGCCTTGATCGTTGGGAACCGGAG
CTGAATGAAGCCATACCAAACGACGAGCGTGACACCACGATGCCTGTAGCAATGGCAACAACGTTGCGCA
AACTATTAACTGGCGAACTACTTACTCTAGCTTCCCGGCAACAATTAATAGACTGGATGGAGGCGGATAA
AGTTGCAGGACCACTTCTGCGCTCGGCCCTTCCGGCTGGCTGGTTTATTGCTGATAAATCTGGAGCCGGT
GAGCGTGGGTCTCGCGGTATCATTGCAGCACTGGGGCCAGATGGTAAGCCCTCCCGTATCGTAGTTATCT
ACACGACGGGGAGTCAGGCAACTATGGATGAACGAAATAGACAGATCGCTGAGATAGGTGCCTCACTGAT
TAAGCATTGGTAACTGTCAGACCAAGTTTACTCATATATACTTTAGATTGATTTAAAACTTCATTTTTAA
TTTAAAAGGATCTAGGTGAAGATCCTTTTTGATAATCTCATGACCAAAATCCCTTAACGTGAGTTTTCGT
TCCACTGAGCGTCAGACCCCGTAGAAAAGATCAAAGGATCTTCTTGAGATCCTTTTTTTCTGCGCGTAAT
CTGCTGCTTGCAAACAAAAAAACCACCGCTACCAGCGGTGGTTTGTTTGCCGGATCAAGAGCTACCAACT
CTTTTTCCGAAGGTAACTGGCTTCAGCAGAGCGCAGATACCAAATACTGTTCTTCTAGTGTAGCCGTAGT
TAGGCCACCACTTCAAGAACTCTGTAGCACCGCCTACATACCTCGCTCTGCTAATCCTGTTACCAGTGGC
TGCTGCCAGTGGCGATAAGTCGTGTCTTACCGGGTTGGACTCAAGACGATAGTTACCGGATAAGGCGCAG
CGGTCGGGCTGAACGGGGGGTTCGTGCACACAGCCCAGCTTGGAGCGAACGACCTACACCGAACTGAGAT
ACCTACAGCGTGAGCTATGAGAAAGCGCCACGCTTCCCGAAGGGAGAAAGGCGGACAGGTATCCGGTAAG
CGGCAGGGTCGGAACAGGAGAGCGCACGAGGGAGCTTCCAGGGGGAAACGCCTGGTATCTTTATAGTCCT
GTCGGGTTTCGCCACCTCTGACTTGAGCGTCGATTTTTGTGATGCTCGTCAGGGGGGCGGAGCCTATGGA
AAAACGCCAGCAACGCGGCCTTTTTACGGTTCCTGGCCTTTTGCTGGCCTTTTGCTCACATGTTCTTTCC
TGCGTTATCCCCTGATTCTGTGGATAACCGTATTACCGCCTTTGAGTGAGCTGATACCGCTCGCCGCAGC
CGAACGACCGAGCGCAGCGAGTCAGTGAGCGAGGAAGCGGAAGAGCGCCCAATACGCAAACCGCCTCTCC
CCGCGCGTTGGCCGATTCATTAATGCAGCAAGCTCATGGCTGACTAATTTTTTTTATTTATGCAGAGGCC
GAGGCCGCCTCGGCCTCTGAGCTATTCCAGAAGTAGTGAGGAGGCTTTTTTGGAGGCCTAGGCTTTTGCA
AAAAGCTCCCCGTGGCACGACAGGTTTCCCGACTGGAAAGCGGGCAGTGAGCGCAACGCAATTAATGTGA
GTTAGCTCACTCATTAGGCACCCCAGGCTTTACACTTTATGCTTCCGGCTCGTATGTTGTGTGGAATTGT
GAGCGGATAACAATTTCACACAGGAAACAGCTATGACATGATTACGAATTTCACAAATAAAGCATTTTTT
TCACTGCATTCTAGTTGTGGTTTGTCCAAACTCATCAATGTATCTTATCATGTCTGGATCAACTGGATAA
CTCAAGCTAACCAAAATCATCCCAAACTTCCCACCCCATACCCTATTACCACTGCCAATTACCTGTGGTT
TCATTTACTCTAAACCTGTGATTCCTCTGAATTATTTTCATTTTAAAGAAATTGTATTTGTTAAATATGT
ACTACAAACTTAGTAGTTGGAAGGGCTAATTCACTCCCAAAGAAGACAAGATATCCTTGATCTGTGGATC
TACCACACACAAGGCTACTTCCCTGATTAGCAGAACTACACACCAGGGCCAGGGGTCAGATATCCACTGA
CCTTTGGATGGTGCTACAAGCTAGTACCAGTTGAGCCAGATAAGGTAGAAGAGGCCAATAAAGGAGAGAA
CACCAGCTTGTTACACCCTGTGAGCCTGCATGGGATGGATGACCCGGAGAGAGAAGTGTTAGAGTGGAGG
TTTGACAGCCGCCTAGCATTTCATCACGTGGCCCGAGAGCTGCATCCGGAGTACTTCAAGAACTGCTGAT
ATCGAGCTTGCTACAAGGGACTTTCCGCTGGGGACTTTCCAGGGAGGCGTGGCCTGGGCGGGACTGGGGA
GTGGCGAGCCCTCAGATCCTGCATATAAGCAGCTGCTTTTTGCCTGTACTGGGTCTCTCTGGTTAGACCA
GATCTGAGCCTGGGAGCTCTCTGGCTAACTAGGGAACCCACTGCTTAAGCCTCAATAAAGCTTGCCTTGA
GTGCTTCAAGTAGTGTGTGCCCGTCTGTTGTGTGACTCTGGTAACTAGAGATCCCTCAGACCCTTTTAGT
CAGTGTGGAAAATCTCTAGCAGTGGCGCCCGAACAGGGACTTGAAAGCGAAAGGGAAACCAGAGGAGCTC
TCTCGACGCAGGACTCGGCTTGCTGAAGCGCGCACGGCAAGAGGCGAGGGGCGGCGACTGGTGAGTACGC
CAAAAATTTTGACTAGCGGAGGCTAGAAGGAGAGAGATGGGTGCGAGAGCGTCAGTATTAAGCGGGGGAG
AATTAGATCGCGATGGGAAAAAATTCGGTTAAGGCCAGGGGGAAAGAAAAAATATAAATTAAAACATATA
GTATGGGCAAGCAGGGAGCTAGAACGATTCGCAGTTAATCCTGGCCTGTTAGAAACATCAGAAGGCTGTA
GACAAATACTGGGACAGCTACAACCATCCCTTCAGACAGGATCAGAAGAACTTAGATCATTATATAATAC
AGTAGCAACCCTCTATTGTGTGCATCAAAGGATAGAGATAAAAGACACCAAGGAAGCTTTAGACAAGATA
GAGGAAGAGCAAAACAAAAGTAAGACCACCGCACAGCAAGCGGCCGGCCGCTGATCTTCAGACCTGGAGG
AGGAGATATGAGGGACAATTGGAGAAGTGAATTATATAAATATAAAGTAGTAAAAATTGAACCATTAGGA
GTAGCACCCACCAAGGCAAAGAGAAGAGTGGTGCAGAGAGAAAAAAGAGCAGTGGGAATAGGAGCTTTGT
TCCTTGGGTTCTTGGGAGCAGCAGGAAGCACTATGGGCGCAGCGTCAATGACGCTGACGGTACAGGCCAG
ACAATTATTGTCTGGTATAGTGCAGCAGCAGAACAATTTGCTGAGGGCTATTGAGGCGCAACAGCATCTG
TTGCAACTCACAGTCTGGGGCATCAAGCAGCTCCAGGCAAGAATCCTGGCTGTGGAAAGATACCTAAAGG
ATCAACAGCTCCTGGGGATTTGGGGTTGCTCTGGAAAACTCATTTGCACCACTGCTGTGCCTTGGAATGC
TAGTTGGAGTAATAAATCTCTGGAACAGATTTGGAATCACACGACCTGGATGGAGTGGGACAGAGAAATT
AACAATTACACAAGCTTAATACACTCCTTAATTGAAGAATCGCAAAACCAGCAAGAAAAGAATGAACAAG
AATTATTGGAATTAGATAAATGGGCAAGTTTGTGGAATTGGTTTAACATAACAAATTGGCTGTGGTATAT
AAAATTATTCATAATGATAGTAGGAGGCTTGGTAGGTTTAAGAATAGTTTTTGCTGTACTTTCTATAGTG
AATAGAGTTAGGCAGGGATATTCACCATTATCGTTTCAGACCCACCTCCCAACCCCGAGGGGACCCGACA
GGCCCGAAGGAATAGAAGAAGAAGGTGGAGAGAGAGACAGAGACAGATCCATTCGATTAGTGAACGGATC
TCGACGGTATCGCCGAATTCACAAATGGCAGTATTCATCCACAATTTTAAAAGAAAAGGGGGGATTGGGG
GGTACAGTGCAGGGGAAAGAATAGTAGACATAATAGCAACAGACATACAAACTAAAGAATTACAAAAACA
AATTACAAAAATTCAAAATTTTCGGGTTTATTACAGGGACAGCAGAGATCCAGTTTGGACTAGTCGTGAG
GCTCCGGTGCCCGTCAGTGGGCAGAGCGCACATCGCCCACAGTCCCCGAGAAGTTGGGGGGAGGGGTCGG
CAATTGAACCGGTGCCTAGAGAAGGTGGCGCGGGGTAAACTGGGAAAGTGATGTCGTGTACTGGCTCCGC
CTTTTTCCCGAGGGTGGGGGAGAACCGTATATAAGTGCAGTAGTCGCCGTGAACGTTCTTTTTCGCAACG
GGTTTGCCGCCAGAACACAGGTAAGTGCCGTGTGTGGTTCCCGCGGGCCTGGCCTCTTTACGGGTTATGG
CCCTTGCGTGCCTTGAATTACTTCCACCTGGCTGCAGTACGTGATTCTTGATCCCGAGCTTCGGGTTGGA
AGTGGGTGGGAGAGTTCGAGGCCTTGCGCTTAAGGAGCCCCTTCGCCTCGTGCTTGAGTTGAGGCCTGGC
CTGGGCGCTGGGGCCGCCGCGTGCGAATCTGGTGGCACCTTCGCGCCTGTCTCGCTGCTTTCGATAAGTC
TCTAGCCATTTAAAATTTTTGATGACCTGCTGCGACGCTTTTTTTCTGGCAAGATAGTCTTGTAAATGCG
GGCCAAGATCTGCACACTGGTATTTCGGTTTTTGGGGCCGCGGGCGGCGACGGGGCCCGTGCGTCCCAGC
GCACATGTTCGGCGAGGCGGGGCCTGCGAGCGCGGCCACCGAGAATCGGACGGGGGTAGTCTCAAGCTGG
CCGGCCTGCTCTGGTGCCTGGCCTCGCGCCGCCGTGTATCGCCCCGCCCTGGGCGGCAAGGCTGGCCCGG
TCGGCACCAGTTGCGTGAGCGGAAAGATGGCCGCTTCCCGGCCCTGCTGCAGGGAGCTCAAAATGGAGGA
CGCGGCGCTCGGGAGAGCGGGCGGGTGAGTCACCCACACAAAGGAAAAGGGCCTTTCCGTCCTCAGCCGT
CGCTTCATGTGACTCCACGGAGTACCGGGCGCCGTCCAGGCACCTCGATTAGTTCTCGAGCTTTTGGAGT
ACGTCGTCTTTAGGTTGGGGGGAGGGGTTTTATGCGATGGAGTTTCCCCACACTGAGTGGGTGGAGACTG
AAGTTAGGCCAGCTTGGCACTTGATGTAATTCTCCTTGGAATTTGCCCTTTTTGAGTTTGGATCTTGGTT
CATTCTCAAGCCTCAGACAGTGGTTCAAAGTTTTTTTCTTCCATTTCAGGTGTCGTGAAGCGGCCCTGCA
GATATCAACAAGTTTGTACAAAAAAGTTGGCATGGTTTACCCATACGATGTTCCAGATTACGCTAGTGCT
GAGGGGTACCAGTACAGAGCGCTGTATGATTATAAAAAGGAAAGAGAAGAAGATATTGACTTGCACTTGG
GTGACATATTGACTGTGAATAAAGGGTCCTTAGTAGCTCTTGGATTCAGTGATGGACAGGAAGCCAGGCC
TGAAGAAATTGGCTGGTTAAATGGCTATAATGAAACCACAGGGGAAAGGGGGGACTTTCCGGGAACTTAT
GTAGAATATATTGGAAGGAAAAAAATCTCGCCTCCCACACCAAAGCCCCGGCCACCTCGGCCTCTTCCTG
TTGCACCAGGTTCTTCGAAAACTGAAGCAGATGTTGAACAACAAGCTTTGACTCTCCCGGATCTTGCAGA
GCAGTTTGCCCCTCCTGACATTGCCCCGCCTCTTCTTATCAAGCTCGTGGAAGCCATTGAAAAGAAAGGT
CTGGAATGTTCAACTCTATACAGAACACAGAGCTCCAGCAACCTGGCAGAATTACGACAGCTTCTTGATT
GTGATACACCCTCCGTGGACTTGGAAATGATCGATGTGCACGTTTTGGCTGACGCTTTCAAACGCTATCT
CCTGGACTTACCAAATCCTGTCATTCCAGCAGCCGTTTACAGTGAAATGATTTCTTTAGCTCCAGAAGTA
CAAAGCTCCGAAGAATATATTCAGCTATTGAAGAAGCTTATTAGGTCGCCTAGCATACCTCATCAGTATT
GGCTTACGCTTCAGTATTTGTTAAAACATTTCTTCAAGCTCTCTCAAACCTCCAGCAAAAATCTGTTGAA
TGCAAGAGTACTCTCTGAAATTTTCAGCCCTATGCTTTTCAGATTCTCAGCAGCCAGCTCTGATAATACT
GAAAACCTCATAAAAGTTATAGAAATTTTAATCTCAACTGAATGGAATGAACGACAGCCTGCACCAGCAC
TGCCTCCTAAACCACCAAAACCTACTACTGTAGCCAACAACGGTATGAATAACAATATGTCCTTACAAGA
TGCTGAATGGTACTGGGGAGATATCTCGAGGGAAGAAGTGAATGAAAAACTTCGAGATACAGCAGACAGG
ACCTTTTTGGTACGAGATGCGTCTACTAAAATGCATGGTGATTATACTCTTACACTAAGGAAAGGGGGAA
ATAACAAATTAATCAAAATATTTCATCGAGATGGGAAATATGGCTTCTCTGACCCATTAACCTTCAGTTC
TGTGGTTGAATTAATAAACCACTACCGGAATGAATCTCTAGCTCAGTATAATCCCAAATTGGATGTGAAA
TTACTTTATCCAGTATCCAAATACCAACAGGATCAAGTTGTCAAAGAAGATAATATTGAAGCTGTAGGGA
AAAAATTACATGAATATAACACTCAGTTTCAAGAAAAAAGTCGAGAATATGATAGATTATATGAAGAATA
TACCCGCACATCCCAGGAAATCCAAATGAAAAGGACAGCTATTGAAGCATTTAATGAAACCATAAAAATA
TTTGAAGAACAGTGCCAGACCCAAGAGCGGTACAGCAAAGAATACATAGAAAAGTTTAAACGTGAAGGCA
ATGAGAAAGAAATACAAAGGATTATGCATAATTATGATAAGTTGAAGTCTCGAATCAGTGAAATTATTGA
CAGTAGAAGAAGATTGGAAGAAGACTTGAAGAAGCAGGCAGCTGAGTATCGAGAAATTGACAAACGTATG
AACAGCATTAAACCAGACCTTATCCAGCTGAGAAAGACGAGAGACCAATACTTGATGTGGTTGACTCAAA
AAGGTGTTCGGCAAAAGAAGTTGAACGAGTGGTTGGGCAATGAAAACACTGAAGACCAATATTCACTGGT
GGAAGATGATGAAGATTTGCCCCATCATGATGAGAAGACATGGAATGTTGGAAGCAGCAACCGAAACAAA
GCTGAAAACCTGTTGCGAGGGAAGCGAGATGGCACTTTTCTTGTCCGGGAGAGCAGTAAACAGGGCTGCT
ATGCCTGCTCTGTAGTGGTGGACGGCGAAGTAAAGCATTGTGTCATAAACAAAACAGCAACTGGCTATGG
CTTTGCCGAGCCCTATAACTTGTACAGCTCTCTGAAAGAACTGGTGCTACATTACCAACACACCTCCCTT
GTGCAGCACAACGACTCCCTCAATGTCACACTAGCCTACCCAGTATATGCACAGCAGAGGCGATGCCCAA
CTTTCTTGTACAAAGTGGTTGATATCCAGCACAGTGGCGGCCGCTCGAGTCTAGAGGGCCCGCGGTTCGA
AGGTAAGCCTATCCCTAACCCTCTCCTCGGTCTCGATTCTACGCGTACCGGTTAGTAATGAGATCCCTCC
CCCCCCCCTAACGTTACTGGCCGAAGCCGCTTGGAATAAGGCCGGTGTGCGTTTGTCTATATGTTATTTT
CCACCATATTGCCGTCTTTTGGCAATGTGAGGGCCCGGAAACCTGGCCCTGTCTTCTTGACGAGCATTCC
TAGGGGTCTTTCCCCTCTCGCCAAAGGAATGCAAGGTCTGTTGAATGTCGTGAAGGAAGCAGTTCCTCTG
G
Features (pLannotate 1.2.2; 28 found; start..end, strand, type, name):
    364..1083    +  CDS            EGFP: the original enhanced GFP (Yang et al., 1996) mammalian codon-optimized
   1097..1685    +  misc_feature   WPRE: woodchuck hepatitis virus posttranscriptional regulatory element
   1693..1758    +  CDS            nef (fragment): NEF_HV1Z2 - Experimental evidence at protein level: Swiss-Prot protein existence level 1. Extracellular Nef protein targets CD4(+) T-lymphocytes for apoptosis by interacting with CXCR4 surface receptors. From Human immunodeficiency virus type 1 group M subtype D (isolate Z2/CDC-Z34) (HIV-1).
   1760..1993    +  LTR            3' LTR (ΔU3): self-inactivating 3' long terminal repeat (LTR) from HIV-1
   2198..2302    +  promoter       AmpR promoter: bla
   2303..3163    +  CDS            AmpR: β-lactamase; bla; confers resistance to ampicillin, carbenicillin, and related antibiotics
   3334..3922    +  rep_origin     ori: high-copy-number ColE1/pMB1/pBR322/pUC origin of replication
   4105..4159    +  CDS            lacI (fragment): lac repressor; lacI; The lac repressor binds to the lac operator to inhibit transcription in E. coli. This inhibition can be relieved by adding lactose or isopropyl-β-D-thiogalactopyranoside (IPTG).
   4165..4258    +  rep_origin     SV40 ori (fragment): SV40 origin of replication
   4283..4320    +  CDS            lacI (fragment): lac repressor; lacI; The lac repressor binds to the lac operator to inhibit transcription in E. coli. This inhibition can be relieved by adding lactose or isopropyl-β-D-thiogalactopyranoside (IPTG).
   4333..4354    +  protein_bind   CAP binding site: CAP binding activates transcription in the presence of cAMP. E. coli catabolite activator protein
   4369..4399    +  promoter       lac promoter: promoter for the E. coli lac operon
   4403..4425    +  protein_bind   lac operator (fragment): The lac repressor binds to the lac operator to inhibit transcription in E. coli. This inhibition can be relieved by adding lactose or isopropyl-β-D-thiogalactopyranoside (IPTG). lac repressor encoded by lacI
   4457..4540    +  polyA_signal   SV40 poly(A) signal (fragment): SV40 polyadenylation signal
   4707..5036    +  CDS            nef (fragment): NEF_HV1BR - Experimental evidence at protein level: Swiss-Prot protein existence level 1. Extracellular Nef protein targets CD4(+) T-lymphocytes for apoptosis by interacting with CXCR4 surface receptors (PubMed:14990729). From Human immunodeficiency virus type 1 group M subtype B (isolate BRU/LAI) (HIV-1).
   5084..5341    +  LTR            5' LTR (truncated): truncated 5' long terminal repeat (LTR) from HIV-1
   5388..5513    +  misc_feature   HIV-1 Ψ: packaging signal of human immunodeficiency virus type 1
   5497..5835    +  CDS            HIV-1 gag (fragment): gag protein from human immunodeficiency virus 1; gag
   6010..6243    +  misc_feature   RRE: The Rev response element (RRE) of HIV-1 allows for Rev-dependent mRNA export from the nucleus to the cytoplasm.
   6620..6720    +  CDS            Rev (fragment): human immunodeficiency virus 1 (HIV-1) Rev protein; rev; enhances nuclear export of unspliced and incompletely spliced viral mRNAs
   6765..6882    +  misc_feature   cPPT/CTS: central polypurine tract and central termination sequence of HIV-1
   6930..8108    +  promoter       EF-1α promoter: strong constitutive promoter for human elongation factor EF-1α
   8129..8146    +  protein_bind   attB1 (fragment): mutant version of attB; core recombination site for the Gateway® BP reaction BP Clonase™
   8158..8184    +  CDS            3xHA (fragment): three tandem HA epitope tags
   8185..10353   +  CDS            PIK3R1: P85A_HUMAN - Also known as GRB1. Experimental evidence at protein level: Swiss-Prot protein existence level 1. Binds to activated (phosphorylated) protein-Tyr kinases, through its SH2 domain, and acts as an adapter, mediating the association of the p110 catalytic unit to the plasma membrane. Necessary for the insulin-stimulated increase in glucose uptake and glycogen synthesis in insulin-sensitive tissues. Plays an important role in signaling in response to FGFR1, FGFR2, FGFR3, FGFR4, KITLG/SCF, KIT, PDGFRA and PDGFRB. Likewise, plays a role in ITGB2 signaling (PubMed:17626883, PubMed:19805105
  10356..10379   -  protein_bind   attB2: mutant version of attB; recombination site for the Gateway® BP reaction BP Clonase™
  10432..10473   +  CDS            V5 tag: epitope tag from simian virus 5
  10599..350     +  misc_feature   IRES (across the origin): internal ribosome entry site (IRES) of the encephalomyocarditis virus (EMCV)
