[The description below was written by a language model from this plasmid's Addgene catalogue record and pLannotate feature annotations shown in this document.]
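Description:
pHAGE-PIK3R1-G353R is an HIV-1-based, self-inactivating lentiviral expression plasmid of about 10.7 kb, built on the pHAGE backbone. It carries the human PIK3R1 open reading frame with a G353R substitution. PIK3R1 encodes p85α, the regulatory adaptor subunit of class I PI3-kinase, which uses its SH2 domains to couple the p110 catalytic subunit to activated tyrosine kinases. In bacteria the plasmid is maintained through a high-copy ColE1/pUC-type origin and selected with ampicillin via the β-lactamase gene. The recorded host is Stbl3, a strain commonly chosen to limit recombination between LTR repeats.

The viral portion contains a truncated 5' LTR, the Ψ packaging signal with a flanking gag fragment, the RRE for Rev-dependent RNA export, the cPPT/CTS, a WPRE and a ΔU3 3' LTR that inactivates LTR promoter activity after integration. Within this frame, the constitutive human EF-1α promoter drives the PIK3R1 coding sequence, which was introduced by Gateway recombination and is flanked by attB1 and attB2 sites. A short HA-tag fragment is annotated immediately upstream of the ORF and a V5 tag lies downstream of attB2. The record does not state whether either tag is translated in frame with the protein. An EMCV IRES followed by EGFP lies after the insert, so a single bicistronic transcript should give green fluorescence as a marker of transduced cells.

The stated purpose is lentiviral expression of the G353R mutant. The associated publication concerns systematic functional annotation of somatic cancer mutations, which fits use of the construct for stable expression of this variant in mammalian cells to assess its functional effect.
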