Addgene plasmid #116591: pHAGE-PIK3R1-G353R
Purpose: Lentiviral expression of PIK3R1 G353R
Depositing lab: Gordon Mills & Kenneth Scott. Depositing organization: Baylor College of Medicine. Publication: Systematic Functional Annotation of Somatic Mutations in Cancer. Ng PK, Li J, Jeong KJ, Shao S, Chen H, Tsang YH, Sengupta S, Wang Z, Bhavana VH, Tran R, Soewito S, Minussi DC, Moreno D, Kong K, Dogruluk T, Lu H, Gao J, Tokheim C, Zhou DC, Johnson AM, Zeng J, Ip CKM, Ju Z, Wester M, Yu S, Li Y, Vellano CP, Schultz N, Karchin R, Ding L, Lu Y, Cheung LWT, Chen K, Shaw KR, Meric-Bernstam F, Scott KL, Yi S, Sahni N, Liang H, Mills GB. Cancer Cell. 2018 Mar 12;33(3):450-462.e10. doi: 10.1016/j.ccell.2018.01.021. PubMed 29533785.
Backbone
  Vector backbone: pHAGE
  Vector type: Lentiviral
Growth in bacteria
  Bacterial resistance: Ampicillin, 100 μg/mL
  Growth temperature: 37°C
  Growth strain: Stbl3
  Copy number: High Copy
Gene/Insert
  Gene/Insert name: PIK3R1
  Species: H. sapiens (human)
  Mutation: G353R
  Entrez Gene: PIK3R1 (a.k.a. AGM7, GRB1, IMD36, p85, p85-ALPHA, p85alpha)
  Cloning method: Gateway Cloning
Terms and licenses: Academic/Nonprofit Terms; Industry Terms: Not Available to Industry
How to cite: pHAGE-PIK3R1-G353R was a gift from Gordon Mills & Kenneth Scott (Addgene plasmid # 116591 ; http://n2t.net/addgene:116591 ; RRID:Addgene_116591)
