>Addgene plasmid #116591 | pHAGE-PIK3R1-G353R | depositor partial sequence | sequence record 219466 | insert
ATGAGTGCTGAGGGGTACCAGTACAGAGCGCTGTATGATTATAAAAAGGAAAGAGAAGAAGATATTGACT
TGCACTTGGGTGACATATTGACTGTGAATAAAGGGTCCTTAGTAGCTCTTGGATTCAGTGATGGACAGGA
AGCCAGGCCTGAAGAAATTGGCTGGTTAAATGGCTATAATGAAACCACAGGGGAAAGGGGGGACTTTCCG
GGAACTTATGTAGAATATATTGGAAGGAAAAAAATCTCGCCTCCCACACCAAAGCCCCGGCCACCTCGGC
CTCTTCCTGTTGCACCAGGTTCTTCGAAAACTGAAGCAGATGTTGAACAACAAGCTTTGACTCTCCCGGA
TCTTGCAGAGCAGTTTGCCCCTCCTGACATTGCCCCGCCTCTTCTTATCAAGCTCGTGGAAGCCATTGAA
AAGAAAGGTCTGGAATGTTCAACTCTATACAGAACACAGAGCTCCAGCAACCTGGCAGAATTACGACAGC
TTCTTGATTGTGATACACCCTCCGTGGACTTGGAAATGATCGATGTGCACGTTTTGGCTGACGCTTTCAA
ACGCTATCTCCTGGACTTACCAAATCCTGTCATTCCAGCAGCCGTTTACAGTGAAATGATTTCTTTAGCT
CCAGAAGTACAAAGCTCCGAAGAATATATTCAGCTATTGAAGAAGCTTATTAGGTCGCCTAGCATACCTC
ATCAGTATTGGCTTACGCTTCAGTATTTGTTAAAACATTTCTTCAAGCTCTCTCAAACCTCCAGCAAAAA
TCTGTTGAATGCAAGAGTACTCTCTGAAATTTTCAGCCCTATGCTTTTCAGATTCTCAGCAGCCAGCTCT
GATAATACTGAAAACCTCATAAAAGTTATAGAAATTTTAATCTCAACTGAATGGAATGAACGACAGCCTG
CACCAGCACTGCCTCCTAAACCACCAAAACCTACTACTGTAGCCAACAACGGTATGAATAACAATATGTC
CTTACAAGATGCTGAATGGTACTGGGGAGATATCTCGAGGGAAGAAGTGAATGAAAAACTTCGAGATACA
GCAGACAGGACCTTTTTGGTACGAGATGCGTCTACTAAAATGCATGGTGATTATACTCTTACACTAAGGA
AAGGGGGAAATAACAAATTAATCAAAATATTTCATCGAGATGGGAAATATGGCTTCTCTGACCCATTAAC
CTTCAGTTCTGTGGTTGAATTAATAAACCACTACCGGAATGAATCTCTAGCTCAGTATAATCCCAAATTG
GATGTGAAATTACTTTATCCAGTATCCAAATACCAACAGGATCAAGTTGTCAAAGAAGATAATATTGAAG
CTGTAGGGAAAAAATTACATGAATATAACACTCAGTTTCAAGAAAAAAGTCGAGAATATGATAGATTATA
TGAAGAATATACCCGCACATCCCAGGAAATCCAAATGAAAAGGACAGCTATTGAAGCATTTAATGAAACC
ATAAAAATATTTGAAGAACAGTGCCAGACCCAAGAGCGGTACAGCAAAGAATACATAGAAAAGTTTAAAC
GTGAAGGCAATGAGAAAGAAATACAAAGGATTATGCATAATTATGATAAGTTGAAGTCTCGAATCAGTGA
AATTATTGACAGTAGAAGAAGATTGGAAGAAGACTTGAAGAAGCAGGCAGCTGAGTATCGAGAAATTGAC
AAACGTATGAACAGCATTAAACCAGACCTTATCCAGCTGAGAAAGACGAGAGACCAATACTTGATGTGGT
TGACTCAAAAAGGTGTTCGGCAAAAGAAGTTGAACGAGTGGTTGGGCAATGAAAACACTGAAGACCAATA
TTCACTGGTGGAAGATGATGAAGATTTGCCCCATCATGATGAGAAGACATGGAATGTTGGAAGCAGCAAC
CGAAACAAAGCTGAAAACCTGTTGCGAGGGAAGCGAGATGGCACTTTTCTTGTCCGGGAGAGCAGTAAAC
AGGGCTGCTATGCCTGCTCTGTAGTGGTGGACGGCGAAGTAAAGCATTGTGTCATAAACAAAACAGCAAC
TGGCTATGGCTTTGCCGAGCCCTATAACTTGTACAGCTCTCTGAAAGAACTGGTGCTACATTACCAACAC
ACCTCCCTTGTGCAGCACAACGACTCCCTCAATGTCACACTAGCCTACCCAGTATATGCACAGCAGAGGC
GATG
